>Addgene plasmid #162708 | pCCM | addgene full sequence | sequence record 324195 | Addgene NGS Result
CTAGACCTAGGGATATATTCCGCTTCCTCGCTCACTGACTCGCTACGCTCGGTCGTTCGACTGCGGCGAG
CGGAAATGGCTTACGAACGGGGCGGAGATTTCCTGGAAGATGCCAGGAAGATACTTAACAGGGAAGTGAG
AGGGCCGCGGCAAAGCCGTTTTTCCATAGGCTCCGCCCCCCTGACAAGCATCACGAAATCTGACGCTCAA
ATCAGTGGTGGCGAAACCCGACAGGACTATAAAGATACCAGGCGTTTCCCCCTGGCGGCTCCCTCGTGCG
CTCTCCTGTTCCTGCCTTTCGGTTTACCGGTGTCATTCCGCTGTTATGGCCGCGTTTGTCTCATTCCACG
CCTGACACTCAGTTCCGGGTAGGCAGTTCGCTCCAAGCTGGACTGTATGCACGAACCCCCCGTTCAGTCC
GACCGCTGCGCCTTATCCGGTAACTATCGTCTTGAGTCCAACCCGGAAAGACATGCAAAAGCACCACTGG
CAGCAGCCACTGGTAATTGATTTAGAGGAGTTAGTCTTGAAGTCATGCGCCGGTTAAGGCTAAACTGAAA
GGACAAGTTTTGGTGACTGCGCTCCTCCAAGCCAGTTACCTCGGTTCAAAGAGTTGGTAGCTCAGAGAAC
CTTCGAAAAACCGCCCTGCAAGGCGGTTTTTTCGTTTTCAGAGCAAGAGATTACGCGCAGACCAAAACGA
TCTCAAGAAGATCATCTTATTAATCAGATAAAATATTTCTAGATTTCAGTGCAATTTATCTCTTCAAATG
TAGCACCTGAAGTCAGCCCCATACGATATAAGTTGTTACTAGTGCTTGGATTCTCACCAATAAAAAACGC
CCGGCGGCAACCGAGCGTTCTGAACAAATCCAGATGGAGTTCTGAGGTCATTACTGGATCTATCAACAGG
AGTCCAAGCGAGCTCGATATCAAATTACGCCCCGCCCTGCCACTCATCGCAGTACTGTTGTAATTCATTA
AGCATTCTGCCGACATGGAAGCCATCACAAACGGCATGATGAACCTGAATCGCCAGCGGCATCAGCACCT
TGTCGCCTTGCGTATAATATTTGCCCATGGTGAAAACGGGGGCGAAGAAGTTGTCCATATTGGCCACGTT
TAAATCAAAACTGGTGAAACTCACCCAGGGATTGGCTGAGACGAAAAACATATTCTCAATAAACCCTTTA
GGGAAATAGGCCAGGTTTTCACCGTAACACGCCACATCTTGCGAATATATGTGTAGAAACTGCCGGAAAT
CGTCGTGGTATTCACTCCAGAGCGATGAAAACGTTTCAGTTTGCTCATGGAAAACGGTGTAACAAGGGTG
AACACTATCCCATATCACCAGCTCACCGTCTTTCATTGCCATACGGAATTCCGGATGAGCATTCATCAGG
CGGGCAAGAATGTGAATAAAGGCCGGATAAAACTTGTGCTTATTTTTCTTTACGGTCTTTAAAAAGGCCG
TAATATCCAGCTGAACGGTCTGGTTATAGGTACATTGAGCAACTGACTGAAATGCCTCAAAATGTTCTTT
ACGATGCCATTGGGATATATCAACGGTGGTATATCCAGTGATTTTTTTCTCCATTTTAGCTTCCTTAGCT
CCTGAAAATCTCGATAACTCAAAAAATACGCCCGGTAGTGATCTTATTTCATTATGGTGAAAGTTGGAAC
CTCTTACGTGCCGATCAACGTCTCATTTTCGCCAGATATCGACGTCTAAGAAACCATTATTATCATGACA
TTAACCTATAAAAATAGGCGTATCACGAGGCCCTTTCGTCTTCACCTCGAGTCCCTATCAGTGATAGAGA
TTGACATCCCTATCAGTGATAGAGATACTGAGCACATCAGCAGGACGCACTGACCGAATTCATTAAAGAG
GAGAAAGGTACCATGGCGATAGAAAAGCTAAATCAGATTGAGGTTGATGGTTGGGAATGCCGTAAATTAC
CACCTCAATTAACTCGCCGCTTCGATTTTGGAAGTTATTCTCAAACGCGTTCATTTTTGGACGATTTAGC
TGATTTATCTGAGGCCATTGGCAACTATCCCAACTTGCATTTTGCCAAAGAATTCGTGACCGTCACCATA
TCTGCTGCGGACGACGGTCCATTGCAAGAGTCTGAGGTTGAATTTGCTACCCAAGTCAATGACTTGGCCG
CCAAGTATAGCTAACGCCATGGCCAGCAACAAAGCCTTTACATTGGCTGTCGCCAACCTCAAAGGTGGCT
GTGGCAAGACGACCATCAGCACAAACATCAGTGCGGGCTTGACGCAGCGTGGTCGTGTTGGTCTGGTCGA
TGCCGACCCCCAAGGCGCACTCAAGCATTGGGTTGACTGGGGAAGCAAAGAGGCGGACGCTCAAGTCCCC
GTCTTATACTCAGATCACACCGATCCCGTTCAAAATCTTAAATTGGCGCAACCAAACCATGACTTTGTCG
TCGTGGATTGCCCGCCTTCCCTAGACATGGCAATTACCTGTCAATTGATGATTGAGTGCGATTTTATATT
AATTCCTGTACTGCCCTCCCCTTTAGATCTTTGGGCGAGCACTCAAACAATCGAGATGATTGAAAGCGCA
CGCAAAACCAACCCCAAGCTAAAAGCTGCGTTGGTACTCAATCAAACAGAGCCGCGCAGTGCAATGACAC
GAGCAATGCAAACAACCATTGAGCGACTAGGGGTTCCCGTACTCACTACCTCTGTGCGACGACGCGCTGT
GTACCGAAATGCCGTAGTGGAAGGCGTTAGCGTTTTCCAGCTCGGAGCAAGAGGCCGCTCAGCGGCTGAT
GAAATCAATCAAATCCTTAACGAGGTTATCCCGTCATGACTAATTTAGAAGATAAACTGAGTGCAAGCAT
CAAGACCGAGAACAAGGACACGATAGCGCCTGCGTCAACGCCAGCCAAACCAGCCGCGCGCTCGGCTGCA
CCCGAAACCACCAAGCCTGCATCGACAGGGGCCAAACCTGCCACACGGACGGCTGCGAAAAAGCCTGTAG
CGCGTGCGACGACAACAAAACCTGCTGTATCAAAATCCAGCAAGCCATCGGCTGATGATATTCAGGTTCC
GGCACACGACACATCGACGCATCCTCGCCGTGTATGGCCAGATTGATTTTGTCCGAACATCGCGAAACTA
ACGTCAAACTATGAACCCAGCGACTGAAGAATATCAGGCTCTTTTTGAAGACTTGGGCGAACCGATCGCT
GAAGTCCTTGAGACCCATTGGATTGAGCTTTCGCGATTGTTCAGCCCGATGGGTTTCAAGGCTTTTCTAG
AAAGCGTTTCCAATCTTAAGGCTTTGGGACGCGGTGATGAGTTAGTTATCTCGTTTATTGAATCGGCAGG
TCCTGTTACAAGGTCAATTGGTGAAACAGCAGTTTTCGAACTGCTGTCTTCCGTTATTAAAATGTTCTCC
AAGGCCAGTGCTGAAGTTTTAGCAATGGTTTTCAAATCGGCACCTGTTGCTGTCAGTCGGCTCGGTGAGG
CTGAACTGTTCGTTGCCTATCTTTCTTTACTGGATTACATAGCGGCCAAAGCCCCCCGAGCCTTACGTCC
ACTTCTTGGTCAAATAGAGCAACTGCTTGGTGTGCTGACGCTTGGGGGATTGCGGCGTTGGATCACTTGG
GGGATTCAAGCGCACCGAACCGATTTTGCCGCCCAAGAGGCCTACTTTAGTCTTGCAACGCCTGAATCCC
GTGCTGTGTTACAGCGCGAGCGAAGGGGTGTATTGTTTGTTGATGTACAACGCCGCTTGGTGATGTATTT
ACGCGCACTGTGGGGGCGTGATTTTTTTCTACGCCCCACTTCGGGTGATTTCGAAAGCCGTGCGGGATAC
CGTCCGTTCATTGATGAACTATTTATCAATTTACCCGACGCGTATGATGATTACGCCGTTGAAGGCGAAC
AAACAGTTGATGGTCTGACTGTCTATCGTGCGGCAGCGGCTCATGCCGCAGCACATCAAATTTATTCGCG
TCTCGACTCCGATGCGAAGAACGCATCCCCACTGGACCGCGCGACCATTGGTTTATTTGAAGACGCGCGT
GTCGAAAAACTCGCAATGGCCGATTTCCCTGGATTGGTTCCCCTGTGGAGGAATCTCAACCAACTGACGG
TTGCTGCCCTCCCCGCTGACGCACGAACAGGAGAGAATCCAACTCTTGGCGCACTTTTCGACCGGATAGC
GCTGGCACTATGCGATGAGAATTCATCGGATACCCACCCGCTTGTCGAATGGTCGCGTGAGGCGTTTAAA
GCAGCACTTGATCGTCTGGAAGATCAGGAGATGGCGCGAGAACTGGGCATCGCTCTAGCCGAAAAGATCC
AGCAGCAAAACCTGGTATTTCAAAGCCGTACCGATATCCCAAGTAGCCCGTACCGTGATGACAATACCTA
TTTGTGGCAAACACCGGAAACAGGCAAGAGCAATGCACATACCGCGGCCAGCATTCAGGAAAAGCGCAAG
TACGTTAGCGTGATGCAGATGCTGCACGCCTTGGATGTGGAGTACGCCACGGCGGAAAGCGCGGATGAAA
TATGGGTGCTTGCCACCGAACTTTTTGATGACGATGGCACGACGTTCAATGAGCTTTATGGCACGCCACC
GACTGCTTCGCCTCGATATTATCCCGAATGGGATTACCAATCACAGCTTGAGCGACCATTGTGGACGACC
CTGATGGAGAAGAAACCCAAATTGGGCGATCCTGCGGTGGTTGATAATATTTTGTTCGAGCACGCCCCAA
TGGTACGGCGTTTGAAGTACCTGATCGAAGGCTTACAGCCACAAGGTGTCGTGCGACAGAAAAAAATCGA
GGATGGTGATGAAGTCGATCTCAATGCAGCCATTGGCGCAATGATCGATATTCGAATGAATCGTCAACCG
GACCCGCGCATTGGCATTCGTCGACGTATCCATGTGCGTGATCTATCCGTGATTTTGCTCATTGATCTCT
CAGAATCAACCAATGATCTCGTGCAAACCGGTGAAGAAGAAAAAACCGTACTTGATATGGCTAGAGAGGC
AGCAGCATTACTCGGTGATGCATTGAATCGCATTGGTGATCCCTACGCTATTCATGGTTTTGATTCCAAT
GGGCGCAGCGATGTTGAGTATTTCCGCTTCAAAGACTTTGATGACGCCTTCGATGACCTCGCCAAGGCTC
GTCTGGCCGGAATGACGGGGCAACTCTCCACACGCATGGGCACTGCCTTGCGACACGCGGGCCATTTGTT
GGATTCACGGCCCAGCCAGAAGAAACTTATTCTGTTACTTACCGATGGCGAGCCTTCCGATAATGATGTG
CGCGACCCCCAATATCTACGCCAAGACACCAAGCGCGTTGTTGAGGAATTAGGGAAACGGGGCATCAATA
CGTTCTGCGTCACCCTCGATCCAAGAGCCGATGATTATGTCGAACGAATTTTTGGCCCGAAACACTACAT
GATCCTCGACCATGTAGCTCGACTGCCTGAGAAACTACCGGCACTTTATTTGTCGATGACGCGATAGAAC
TTTCCGTCCGAGCTTCAGACAAGAAACAAATCTCATGAAGCTGTTCAAATTGCTGCTCGGGATACGAGGA
CAATGCGCCTGAAACCCGATTAATTTTAATTTGCGTATACGCAAGATAACTACCCGGCCAAGGCCGGTCT
GTGATGGAGAAAGCGCATGATGAACCTGCAATGGTTAATTCCATTGTTACCCTTACTGTCCGCCCTACTG
GTGCAATTGTTTGCCGCTCGACTCGGTAAACGTGTTGCCCACCTGAGCGTGGCGTTGGGAACACTGACCG
TCATTGTTGCCGCATATCAGCTCGTAGCGTATATCGGTACCGATGCGAGCCCAAGCTGGCATTCTCTGGG
CACGATGTGGGGCAGTCTGTACGTCGATCCGCTGAGCAGCATCATGTCGCTGGTTGTAGCGGGCATCAGC
CTGATTGTTCATGTCTATTCAATCCGCTACATGACCGAAGAACCGGGCTATCCCCGGTTCTTCTTGCTGC
TGGATTTGATGACCGCTTCCATTTTGCTTATGGTCGCCGCCGGTGACTTGGTCACATTGCTGATCGCCTG
GCACATGATCGGCATCATGCTCTACTTTCTTTTGGGTCAGAATACAGAATCATGGCCGAGCCAGCGCTAC
GCCTTTTGGACGTTTATCACGTACCGGTTGGGGGACTTGCCATTGGTGCTCGCCGCCGTGCTGCTTTATC
AAACCTATGGTGCGATTGACTTCCCCACCTTATTTTCCCGTATCGCGGCCGATCCAAACGCCACCATCAT
GGGGCTGCCCACGGCGATAACGGCTGCTTTTTTGGTGGCGCTCTCTGCCTTTGCAAAATCCGCCCAATTC
CCGCTACATACCTGGCTCCCCTATACCATGGAGGGCCCGACGCCGGTTTCAGCTTTGATGCATGCGGGGA
TTGTCAACGCCGGTGGTTTTATCATCAACCGCTTCGCGCCTGTTTTTGTTCACAGTGATGGCGTACTGCA
CATGCTGTTTGTCGTGGGTCTGATTACCGCGCTGGTGGGATCGGTGCTGATGTTGACGCAAAACGACATC
AAAAAATCACTGGGTTATTCCACCATGGGTCAAATGGGCTTCATGGTCATGGAGTGTGGTCTTGGCGCTT
TTTCTCTGGCCGTGTTCCATCTCATTGCGCATGGTCTGTTCAAAGGCACCATGTTCCTCGGTTCGGGCAG
CATGATTCATGAAGCACGCAAGCACGACGGCGTGCCACATAACCCTCTGCACACCTTCTTGGTTGAACGA
AAGTCTGCATCATTAAAATTGCCTTGGTTATTTATCGGCTTGGCTACGCTGGTCGTACCTCTGTTCATTC
TGGTTATTGCACACTGGTTCGTGGCACCGGATTTTTTCGAAAAACAAGGTGCCATCGTGCTGCTGTTCTT
CGGCTGGATTACGGGGGTTCAGGTTCTTTTTGCCACACATCATCTGGATGCCAATAACCCAATTCGCATG
ATGATGATGATTTTATTGTCGTTTACCTTGATTGTGGTGGGCTACACCTTCATTGGTCATGCTTTCGAAA
ACTTCCTTTACCCCGAAGAAGCCTTCCGTAATGCGCTGTACCATGCAGCAGGCATCGATAAACTGACGTT
CGACGGACTTGTTTTCTTGCTCGCTTTGATTGTGGTGGCAGGCTGGTTTAGCAGCTATTTGGCCAGTCGT
GAGAAATCGGTTTTCGGTGACCGGTTCGGAGCGGTTCGCCTCACTCTCTACTCACTGATCTCGCGTGAAT
TTTATGTAGCCGATCTCTACGACCGGATGGCGCACTGGCTGCTTGATGCATCCAAACGCTTCAATGTCTG
GATGAGGTGGTATTGATATGTCCTTTTTCTTGATGTTACTGGCCGGGTTCTTTCTGCCCTTGTTCCCCTT
GAGCATGGTATTCAATGCCCTGCTCGGCCGAATCAAAAACCCCATCGCGCGGGTACTGCTGATTTTTATC
TGGCCTCAAATCGGCGTTTTCTTGCTTGCATGGGCTGGTTTGCCGCTGGATTCCGGATTCTTCGTTGGCT
GGGCAGTGCTTACGGCAGTCTTCTATGCCTGGCGATTGCTGACGGTGCGTGTGCTCTCCCAGTGGGCCGG
GATGCTCGCCACGTCCGCCTGGGCGCTGGCTTGGATTATCGCCGCCGATCTTCCAGCCAGTAGCGAACTG
CACAGTTTCGCCCTGTGGATGTCCGTTGCGCCGGCTTTGCTGATCTTCATTGCCATTGCACTGCAAGAAC
GTTTTGGCGCTGCTTACAGTGGTTTAGTTGTGGGGTTGGCGCGGGCTTTACCGCGCTTATCCAGCGTCAT
TGTCATCGTGGTGTTGGCCGCAATGGCACTCCCTATTTTCCCCAGTTTTTTTGCAATGTTGGCATTGCTG
GCGCATAGCTCCATCTTATTCGCTCTGCCGATTTTGCTTACCTGGTTGCTTTGGAGTTGGGCAGGCACGC
GGTTATTGAATGGGTTTGTTTTCGGGCCACGCGCCGAGACAGATGCCGCCGATCTCTCTTCAACCACAAC
ATGGGGCTTTGTTGGCCTGATAGCAACGATTGTTGTGATTAATCTGATTTGGACAGGAGCTTGATCCCAT
GAGCAAACTCCCTTTGGGTAAACGCCTGAAAATTCGTTCCATGGTGCACATGGCTGCCGAGCCAATCCCC
AATTTCTGGCCTATGCGGACGTTCATTCACCATAACCCGCTCCATGGTCTGGAGCATCTGCCCTTCGAAC
AGGCGGTTCGCCAGGGTGAAAAACTCTTTCACGCACGGGGATTTTTGCCGCGTGAGGATTACCAGCGCTA
TCACAAGGAAGGCCGAGTTGATCAAAACAGCATAAAGCGTGACATAGCCGATTTTATTTCAAAACAAGAA
ACGCTCAACGGTTTGGATTTGGCATCGTTACTTAGCGACTTGATGTGTTCGGTTAAGAACAAAGTAACTA
GAACGCGCGCGCTCGCCGATCATGATGATGTGTTCCAAGCCTTGCACGGGAAACAACTGGAAAATGCAGA
GGCGCTCGATCTTAAAGCGCTAACTCAACGCTTATGTGCGCAGTTTGCACCAGAGCGCCCCCTGTACGAA
GCCATCGATTTGCTGTTCGGCACGCAAATGGGCACCACACTCGATGAATTGGTAATCAAAAGCTGTCTCG
ACTTTTTCGATGAAGGCCAATCAACCATCCAAATGCCCGGCCGCCACCAAGGATTGTTCGCAGCTTGGAC
GGCCCTGGCAAAACGTAATTTACGCCTGTTTTTACGTGGCATGCATATCAAACAGATCCTCGATCAGGAC
GATACGCCAGAGGGCATCATCGCCTACATTCTCGACGAACTGGGCATTGAGGAGGCTCACTGGGATGGGC
TGATTACCCGCGAACTGACTCGTTTGCATGGCTGGGCAGGTTTTATTCGCTGGCGCTCCTCTTCCAAGCA
CTACTATTGGGCCGAGCAGTACCCGGGGGATCTCATCGATTTCCTGGCCATCCGGCTCGTTTTAGGCTTG
GCCTTGATCCGTGAACATAGCCGTCAAAAGCGCACACCGATGACAGTCAAAGTGCTGCAAGAATATATCG
AAGGGCACACCGCCGAATGCTATCTGCGTCAAGCCTATTACGGTGGCTGCATATTGCCCGCGTTTGCTCA
TGATGTTGATGATGCGCTGTCGCATAAAAAGCCTCAAAGGATCAACAACATTCTTCCGGGCTACCTGCGC
CAACAACGCCAATTCGAGGCAACACGACAAGCTGATGCGCTTCGTGATTTAGCCAGCAAAGCGGGGCAAA
CCGATGCCCTTATGGCGCTGAATGCGCCTCAAATCAAGCAACTCATGACACTTATCGAGGCGTTTGAAAA
CGAAGAAGGCATGATCTGGCTTCGTGCGATGGAATCGGTCTATCGACGGGAAATCATCAACCAGATTCAA
CTGTATGCACCGCATAAAAAAGAAAAACGGCCCTTTGCCCAGGCATTGTTCTGTATCGATGTGCGCTCCG
AGCCGATACGCCGTAATCTGGAAACGGTAGGCGAGTATCAAACCTATGGTATCGCCGGGTTTTTTGGTGT
TCCGGTAAGCTATATTGGCCTTGGCAAGGGCAGTGAAGTTAATCTTTGCCCGGTGGTCATTACCCCTAAA
AATCTGGTGCTTGAAGTGCCCGTGGGTGCCACAAGCATTGAAACAGACTTTTATTCTTCCGCCGACCATG
TGCTACATGAGATGAAAAGCTCGATCCTTTCACCCTACTTCACGGTTGAAGCGGCCGGTTTGCTGTTTGG
TTTCGACATGATCGGCAAAACCATTGCCCCGCGACGCTACACCCAAATACGCAATCATATCGAACCAAAA
GCACAGGCAACTCGTTTGCTGGTGGATAAACTCACCCGCGAACAAGCCGACTCAATCGTCCGTTCGCTGC
AACGCGCCATGATTGTGCGCGCCATTCATCAGGAATTTGGCATCGAACGCGAAGCAGTCACCGATGCCAT
GATCCGCGAACTGCGCGAAGCGGCCATGGATAACTATCACGAACAGACCGAATTCGCGCGCCGTTTCGCC
TTGAGCCCAACGGCCGAAACTCAGTTTATCGCAGGGCTGAAAAAGGACTATAAAATCAATCGCTCATTTG
TTTCCATGCAAATGGAACGCTTGGCCAGGATTGGTTTTAGCCTCGATGAACAGGTGTTTTATGTTGACAA
GGCACTCACATCCATCGGATTGACCGAAAACTTTTCACGCTTTGTTTTATTGGCCGGTCACGGCAGCACT
TCCGACAATAATCCCTACGAATCCGCGCTTGACTGCGGTGCATGTGGTGGTAGTCATGGGCTGGTTTCTG
CCCGGGTGCTTGCCCACATGGCCAATAAGCCTGAAGTACGTCGCAGACTGGCCAAGCAAGGCATCCAGAT
ACCTGAAGATACTTGGTTTGTGTCCGTCATGCACAACACCACAACCGATCAATTGTCACTGCAAGACCTT
GATTTGCTTCCAAACAGCCATCTTGTTTACCTCGAACGCTTGCGTAACGGCTTACGTGCGGCCACCCGTT
TGTCAGCGGCAGAACGCTTGCCTGCTCTGCTTGATCATCCTTCGCCCAACATCGACACATTATCGGCACA
AAAACAAATTGAGCGGAATGCCAGCGACTGGACCCAAGTTCGGCCAGAGTGGGGCTTGGCGAGAAATGCG
AGCGTCGTCGCCGGCGGCCGACATTTGACCGAGGGTGCGAACTTAAGCGGTCGAACGTTTTTGCAGTCTT
ACGATTATCGACTCGATCCCAAAGGCCGCCACCTTGAAAACATTCTCAGCAACCCGCTAATTATCGGCCA
GTGGATCAATCTTGAGCATTATTTCTCAGCGGTAGATAACGAACACTTTGGCAGTGGCAGCAAGGCCTAT
CACAACGTCGTAGGTCGTTTTGGTGTGGTTACGGGTAATTTAAGTGACTTGCGAACAGGGTTACCAGCAC
AGTCGGTGCTTAAAGATGGACGCCCATACCACGAGCCCATCCGTCTCTTGGCGATTATCGAAGCACCCGC
AGCATTCACCCTCGAAGTAGCGGGTCGATTGCCCAAGGTGATGTCCCTGATTACCAACGGCTGGATCACT
GTTGTTGTCGTTGATCCGGAAACGGGCGATCGTCTTTTTTATGATCGCGGCGAATGGTACAATCTCAACA
ATGATCCGCAGTACACGCCCTCGGTCAAACCCTTGCTTGAAGAAGAACTCAGCGCATGAAAAACCTCAAC
CTTACCCAATTGAAAAAACTGGAAATCATCCTCGAAGGTGAACATCAATCATTCGCCACGGATTTACTCG
ACCGAGCAGGCGTCAAGGGCTACACCATTGTCGGCAACCTTTCAGGCAAAGGGGCTCAAGGCTTTCATGA
AGGCCATCTCATGTTTAACGAAGATGAAGTGCTGAACATGATCATCACCGCCGTTCCGGAAGAGCTCGTT
TCTCCCTTGCTGGAAGGCTTCGCCCCCTTTTTCAGCAAACACAGCGGAGTAGTATTTGTTTCTGACATTC
AGGTCAGTCGTCCGGTCAAGTTCAAAACAGACGCTAAATAAATACGATTTAAATCAGAAAGACGGCTACA
TCGACCAGAACAAGGCAATTTAAATGACACAAAATGCAGATCAATATCGCGTACGCAAAGAGCCCTATTA
TCGAGCTGTACAAGACGAAATCGAGTTATATCGCGCCGGTTACGAAGCACGCATTCCCATGATGCTCAAA
GGCCCGACCGGCTGTGGTAAATCACGTTTTGTCGAACATATGGCTTGGAAGCTCAACCGCCCCTTAATCA
CCATCGCGTGTAATGAAGACATGACGGCATCCGATCTTGTCGGCCGCTATTTGCTCGATAAAGATGGCAC
CCGTTGGCAAGATGGCCCGCTTACGGTCGCTGCGCGCATTGGTGCCATCTGCTACCTCGATGAAATTGTT
GAGGCCCGTCAGGATACCATCGTCGTCATCCATCCATTGACCGATCACCGTCGAGTACTGCCACTTGAGA
AAAAGGGCGAATTGGTTGAAGCGCATCCCGATTTCCAAATCGTGATTTCTTACAATCCGGGCTATCAAAG
CCTGATGAAAGACCTCAAGCAATCCACCAAGCAACGTTTTGGTGCGCTTGATTTTGACTACCCTAAACCA
GACATTGAAGCCGAAATTGTGAGCCACGAGGCCGGGGTTGATAAAGACACTGCTGAAAAACTGGTTCAGA
TCGCACAAAAAGCACGTAACCTCAAGGGTCATGGCCTGGATGAAGGCCTCTCCACGCGTCTGTTAGTCTA
TGCAGGCAAATTGATTGCCAAAGGCGTTGATGCCCGCGCTGCCTGCACCATGACGCTTGTCAACCCGATC
ACAGATGATGTCGACATGCGCGATGCACTCGACACCGTCGTCAAAACGTTCTTTTAAGCCTTCCGTACCA
ACAGGTAATACGCACAACATGAAACACACCAGCTATGTCGGTCTTGATCTTGACGCACAAGGCGGCATGA
CGCACATCGGAAAAATTATCCGAGATGGTTGGCTGTTTGGCTTTATTCCAGAAACGGAAACGGGTACCGG
CTGGACCCACACACAGATTCAAATGCTGTATGAAAAGGTGTTTGCTGCCTGGGAACCGTATGCACACATC
CCGAGCCGCTTGCCACCCGAGCTTAAAGAAAAGTACCTAAGAATTCAGGAAGATGCACTAAAACGCGCCC
GGGAAAATGGATGGGACCCGGAACTGTCCGATGATGATTAAAACTCCAGACCAAACTGTATCCGCCCAAA
TCAAGATACAAGTGAAAATCAATGAAATCAGTGTGCATCTTCAGGGAAGATGCGCATGAACAACATTGAT
TTGCGCGTCTATTCGTTTATCGATTCGCTTCAACCGCAGCTTGCATCCTATCTTGCGACATCATCGCAAG
GCTTTCTTCCCGTTCCGGGTGATGCCTGCTTGTGGATTGAAGTCGCGCCGGGCATGGCCGTCCATCGCCT
CAGTGATATTGCGCTAAAGGCCACGAACGTTCGTCTCGGCGAACAGGTAGTCGAGCGTGCTTTTGGCTCG
ATGGAAATTCATTACCGAAACCAAAGCGACGTTCTCGCATCCGGTGAGGCCGTTTTAAGAGAAATCAATC
ACGCGCAAGAAGATCGTCTGCCTTGTCGCATCGCATGGAAAGAGATCATTCGAGCGATTACCCCCGATCA
TGCCACCTTGATCAATCGCCAGTTGCGTAAAGGCTCTATGCTGTTGCCGGGCAAAAGCATGTTCATCCTT
GAAACAGAACCGGCAGGTTATATTGTTCAGGCTGCCAACGAGGCCGAGAAAGCAGCTCATGTGACTCTGA
TCGATGTACGTGCTTTTGGTAACTTTGGTCGCCTGACCATGATGGGCAGCGAAGCGGAAACCGAAGAAGC
CATGCGGGCGGCTGAGGCCACAATCGCAAGCATCAACGCGCGTGCGCGTCGCGCTGAAGGGTTCTAAAAT
GTAACTGTATTCAGCGATGACGAAATTCTTAGCTATTGTAATACTCTAGAGGCATCAAATAAAACGAAAG
GCTCAGTCGAAAGACTGGGCCTTTCGTTTTATCTGTTGTTTGTCGGTGAACGCTCTCCTGAGTAGGACAA
ATCCGCCGCCGCTAGCAGTTCGTAGACGGAAACAAACGCAGAATCCAAGCAAAAGGGAATAAGGGCGACA
CGGAAATGTTGAATACTCATACTCTTCCTTTTTCAATATTATTGAAGCATTTATCAGGGTTATGTCCACT
GGGTTCGTGCCTTCATCCGGATATCCAGGAACTGTTAAGACCCACTTTCACATTTAAGTTGTTTTTCTAA
TCCGCATATGATCAATTCAAGGCCGAATAAGAAGGCTGGCTCTGCACCTTGGTGATCAAATAATTCGATA
GCTTGTCGTAATAATGGCGGCATACTATCAGTAGTAGGTGTTTCCCTTTCTTCTTTAGCGACTTGATGCT
CTTGATCTTCCAATACGCAACCTAAAGTAAAATGCCCCACAGCGCTGAGTGCATATAATGCATTCTCTAG
TGAAAAACCTTGTTGGCATAAAAAGGCTAATTGATTTTCGAGAGTTTCATACTGTTTTTCTGTAGGCCGT
GTACCTAAATGTACTTTTGCTCCATCGCGATGACTTAGTAAAGCACATCTAAAACTTTTAGCGTTATTAC
GTAAAAAATCTTGCCAGCTTTCCCCTTCTAAAGGGCAAAAGTGAGTATGGTGCCTATCTAACATCTCAAT
GGCTAAGGCGTCGAGCAAAGCCCGCTTATTTTTTACATGCCAATACAATGTAGGCTGCTCTACACCTAGC
TTCTGGGCGAGTTTACGGGTTGTTAAACCTTCGATTCCGACCTCATTAAGCAGCTCTAATGCGCTGTTAA
TCACTTTACTTTTATCTAATCTAGACATACTCTTCCTTTTTCAATATTATTGAAGCATTTATCAGGGTTA
TTGTCTCATGAGCGGATACATATTTGAATGTATTTAGAAAAATAAACAAATAGGGGTTCCGCGTTTCCCT
CGACAATTCGCG
Features (pLannotate 1.2.2; 15 found; start..end, strand, type, name):
     18..73      -  rep_origin     RSF ori (fragment): Plasmids containing the RSF 1030 origin of replication can be propagated in E. coli cells that contain additional plasmids with compatible origins.
    161..706     -  rep_origin     p15A ori: Plasmids containing the medium-copy-number p15A origin of replication can be propagated in E. coli cells that contain a second plasmid with the ColE1 origin.
    820..914     -  terminator     lambda t0 terminator: transcription terminator from phage lambda
    935..1594    -  CDS            CmR: chloramphenicol acetyltransferase; cat; confers resistance to chloramphenicol
   1595..1697    -  promoter       cat promoter: promoter of the E. coli cat gene encoding chloramphenicol acetyltransferase
   1802..1875    +  promoter       PLtetO-1 promoter: modified phage lambda PL promoter with tet operator sites (Lutz and Bujard, 1997)
   6353..6715    +  CDS            ndhF: NU5C_PEA - Also known as ndh5. Protein inferred from homology: Swiss-Prot protein existence level 3. NDH shuttles electrons from NAD(P)H:plastoquinone, via FMN and iron-sulfur (Fe-S) centers, to quinones in the photosynthetic chain and possibly in a chloroplast respiratory chain. The immediate electron acceptor for the enzyme in this species is believed to be plastoquinone. Couples the redox reaction to proton translocation, and thus conserves the redox energy in a proton gradient (By similarity). From Pisum sativum (Garden pea).
   8128..11187   +  CDS            Y2653_THIDA: Protein inferred from homology: Swiss-Prot protein existence level 3. From Thiobacillus denitrificans (strain ATCC 25259).
  11683..12444   +  CDS            nirQ (fragment): NIRQ_PSEST - Experimental evidence at transcript level: Swiss-Prot protein existence level 2. Activator of nitrite and nitric oxide reductases. From Pseudomonas stutzeri (Pseudomonas perfectomarina).
  12866..13504   +  CDS            csoS1D: CSOSD_HALNC - Experimental evidence at protein level: Swiss-Prot protein existence level 1. Unlike beta-carboxysomes, alpha-carboxysomes (Cb) can form without cargo protein. CsoS2 is essential for Cb formation and is also capable of targeting foreign proteins to the Cb. The Cb shell assembles with the aid of CsoS2; CsoS1A, CsoS1B and CsoS1C form the majority of the shell while CsoS4A and CsoS4B form vertices. CsoS1D forms pseudohexamers that probably control metabolite flux into and out of the shell. From Halothiobacillus neapolitanus (strain ATCC 23641 / c2) (Thiobacillus neapolitanus).
  13566..13652   +  terminator     rrnB T1 terminator: Escherichia coli rrnB; transcription terminator T1 from the E. coli rrnB gene
  13701..13740   -  CDS            AmpR (fragment): β-lactamase; bla; confers resistance to ampicillin, carbenicillin, and related antibiotics
  13741..13783   -  promoter       AmpR promoter (fragment): bla
  13825..14448   -  CDS            TetR: tetracycline repressor TetR; tetR from transposon Tn10; TetR binds to the tetracycline operator tetO to inhibit transcription. This inhibition can be relieved by adding tetracycline or doxycycline.
  14449..14553   -  promoter       AmpR promoter: bla
