[The description below was written by a language model from this plasmid's Addgene catalogue record and pLannotate feature annotations shown in this document.]
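Description:
pCCM is a low-copy bacterial expression plasmid built on pFA31, a derivative of pZA31. It carries the p15A origin of replication and a chloramphenicol acetyltransferase gene under its own cat promoter, followed by the lambda t0 terminator. Because p15A is compatible with ColE1-type origins, the plasmid can be maintained in E. coli alongside a second plasmid. The total size is about 14.6 kb, of which roughly 11.6 kb is insert. The short RSF ori and AmpR coding fragments flagged in the feature table appear to be partial homology hits or backbone remnants rather than functional elements.

The payload is the second CO2-concentrating mechanism (CCM) operon from Halothiobacillus neapolitanus, inserted by Gibson assembly. The record describes it as the remaining 11 genes of that organism's CCM cluster. The operon sits downstream of the PLtetO-1 promoter and ends at the rrnB T1 terminator. A tetR gene on the opposite strand, driven constitutively by a bla (AmpR) promoter, represses PLtetO-1, so expression can be induced with tetracycline-class inducers.

Automated annotation identifies only part of the insert. The carboxysome shell protein CsoS1D is recognised directly. Other open reading frames are labelled only by homology to an NdhF-like subunit, an uncharacterised Thiobacillus denitrificans protein and a NirQ-like fragment. These labels should be read as similarity matches and not as confirmed gene identities, and most of the 11 genes are not annotated at all.

The plasmid was made for functional reconstitution of a bacterial CCM in E. coli. The word "remaining" in the record implies that it is meant to be used with a companion construct carrying the rest of the cluster.
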