Addgene plasmid #162708: pCCM
Purpose: Second CCM operon cloned from H. neapolitanus; pFA expressing the remaining 11 genes in the H. neapolitanus CCM cluster
Depositing lab: David Savage. Depositing organization: University of California, Berkeley. Publication: Functional reconstitution of a bacterial CO2 concentrating mechanism in E. coli. Flamholz AI, Dugan E, Blikstad C, Gleizer S, Ben-Nissan R, Amram S, Antonovsky N, Ravishankar S, Noor E, Bar-Even A, Milo R, Savage D. Elife. 2020 Oct 21;9. pii: 59882. doi: 10.7554/eLife.59882. PubMed 33084575.
Backbone
  Vector backbone: pFA31 (derived from pZA31 expressing under PLtet0-1 and constitutive tetR)
  Backbone size w/o insert (bp): 2967
  Total vector size (bp): 14572
  Vector type: Bacterial Expression
Growth in bacteria
  Bacterial resistance: Chloramphenicol, 25 μg/mL
  Growth temperature: 37°C
  Growth strain: DH5alpha
  Copy number: Low Copy
Gene/Insert
  Gene/Insert name: Second CCM operon cloned from H. neapolitanus
  Species: Halothiobacillus neapolitanus
  Insert size (bp): 11605
  Promoter: PLtet0-1 promoter
  Cloning method: Gibson Cloning
  Sequencing primers: 5′ ggaacctcttacgtgccgatc; 3′ GCGTTCACCGACAAACAACA
Terms and licenses: Academic/Nonprofit Terms; Industry Terms: Not Available to Industry
How to cite: pCCM was a gift from David Savage (Addgene plasmid # 162708 ; http://n2t.net/addgene:162708 ; RRID:Addgene_162708)
